>Addgene plasmid #90855 | PPP2R5E C1.5 gRNA | addgene full sequence | sequence record 183900 | Addgene NGS Result
CGAGTCAGTGAGCGAGGAAGCGGAAGAGCGCCCAATACGCAAACCGCCTCTCCCCGCGCGTTGGCCGATT
CATTAATGCAGCTGGCACGACAGGTTTCCCGACTGGAAAGCGGGCAGTGAGCGCAACGCAATTAATGTGA
GTTAGCTCACTCATTAGGCACCCCAGGCTTTACACTTTATGCTTCCGGCTCGTATGTTGTGTGGAATTGT
GAGCGGATAACAATTTCACACAGGAAACAGCTATGACCATGATTACGCCAAGCGCGCAATTAACCCTCAC
TAAAGGGAACAAAAGCTGGAGCTGCAAGCTTAATGTAGTCTTATGCAATACTCTTGTAGTCTTGCAACAT
GGTAACGATGAGTTAGCAACATGCCTTACAAGGAGAGAAAAAGCACCGTGCATGCCGATTGGTGGAAGTA
AGGTGGTACGATCGTGCCTTATTAGGAAGGCAACAGACGGGTCTGACATGGATTGGACGAACCACTGAAT
TGCCGCATTGCAGAGATATTGTATTTAAGTGCCTAGCTCGATACATAAACGGGTCTCTCTGGTTAGACCA
GATCTGAGCCTGGGAGCTCTCTGGCTAACTAGGGAACCCACTGCTTAAGCCTCAATAAAGCTTGCCTTGA
GTGCTTCAAGTAGTGTGTGCCCGTCTGTTGTGTGACTCTGGTAACTAGAGATCCCTCAGACCCTTTTAGT
CAGTGTGGAAAATCTCTAGCAGTGGCGCCCGAACAGGGACTTGAAAGCGAAAGGGAAACCAGAGGAGCTC
TCTCGACGCAGGACTCGGCTTGCTGAAGCGCGCACGGCAAGAGGCGAGGGGCGGCGACTGGTGAGTACGC
CAAAAATTTTGACTAGCGGAGGCTAGAAGGAGAGAGATGGGTGCGAGAGCGTCAGTATTAAGCGGGGGAG
AATTAGATCGCGATGGGAAAAAATTCGGTTAAGGCCAGGGGGAAAGAAAAAATATAAATTAAAACATATA
GTATGGGCAAGCAGGGAGCTAGAACGATTCGCAGTTAATCCTGGCCTGTTAGAAACATCAGAAGGCTGTA
GACAAATACTGGGACAGCTACAACCATCCCTTCAGACAGGATCAGAAGAACTTAGATCATTATATAATAC
AGTAGCAACCCTCTATTGTGTGCATCAAAGGATAGAGATAAAAGACACCAAGGAAGCTTTAGACAAGATA
GAGGAAGAGCAAAACAAAAGTAAGACCACCGCACAGCAAGCGGCCGCTGATCTTCAGACCTGGAGGAGGA
GATATGAGGGACAATTGGAGAAGTGAATTATATAAATATAAAGTAGTAAAAATTGAACCATTAGGAGTAG
CACCCACCAAGGCAAAGAGAAGAGTGGTGCAGAGAGAAAAAAGAGCAGTGGGAATAGGAGCTTTGTTCCT
TGGGTTCTTGGGAGCAGCAGGAAGCACTATGGGCGCAGCGTCAATGACGCTGACGGTACAGGCCAGACAA
TTATTGTCTGGTATAGTGCAGCAGCAGAACAATTTGCTGAGGGCTATTGAGGCGCAACAGCATCTGTTGC
AACTCACAGTCTGGGGCATCAAGCAGCTCCAGGCAAGAATCCTGGCTGTGGAAAGATACCTAAAGGATCA
ACAGCTCCTGGGGATTTGGGGTTGCTCTGGAAAACTCATTTGCACCACTGCTGTGCCTTGGAATGCTAGT
TGGAGTAATAAATCTCTGGAACAGATTTGGAATCACACGACCTGGATGGAGTGGGACAGAGAAATTAACA
ATTACACAAGCTTAATACACTCCTTAATTGAAGAATCGCAAAACCAGCAAGAAAAGAATGAACAAGAATT
ATTGGAATTAGATAAATGGGCAAGTTTGTGGAATTGGTTTAACATAACAAATTGGCTGTGGTATATAAAA
TTATTCATAATGATAGTAGGAGGCTTGGTAGGTTTAAGAATAGTTTTTGCTGTACTTTCTATAGTGAATA
GAGTTAGGCAGGGATATTCACCATTATCGTTTCAGACCCACCTCCCAACCCCGAGGGGACCCAGAGAGGG
CCTATTTCCCATGATTCCTTCATATTTGCATATACGATACAAGGCTGTTAGAGAGATAATTAGAATTAAT
TTGACTGTAAACACAAAGATATTAGTACAAAATACGTGACGTAGAAAGTAATAATTTCTTGGGTAGTTTG
CAGTTTTAAAATTATGTTTTAAAATGGACTATCATATGCTTACCGTAACTTGAAAGTATTTCGATTTCTT
GGCTTTATATATCTTGTGGAAAGGACGAAACACCGGGCAGAGGTGTTAACTCAATGTTTAAGAGCTATGC
TGGAAACAGCATAGCAAGTTTAAATAAGGCTAGTCCGTTATCAACTTGAAAAAGTGGCACCGAGTCGGTG
CTTTTTTTGAATTCTAGATCTTGAGACAAATGGCAGTATTCATCCACAATTTTAAAAGAAAAGGGGGGAT
TGGGGGGTACAGTGCAGGGGAAAGAATAGTAGACATAATAGCAACAGACATACAAACTAAAGAATTACAA
AAACAAATTACAAAAATTCAAAATTTTCGGGTTTATTACAGGGACAGCAGAGATCCACTTTGGCGCCGGC
TCGAGTGGCTCCGGTGCCCGTCAGTGGGCAGAGCGCACATCGCCCACAGTCCCCGAGAAGTTGGGGGGAG
GGGTCGGCAATTGAACCGGTGCCTAGAGAAGGTGGCGCGGGGTAAACTGGGAAAGTGATGTCGTGTACTG
GCTCCGCCTTTTTCCCGAGGGTGGGGGAGAACCGTATATAAGTGCAGTAGTCGCCGTGAACGTTCTTTTT
CGCAACGGGTTTGCCGCCAGAACACAGGTGTCGTGACGCGGGATCCGCCACCATGACCGAGTACAAGCCC
ACGGTGCGCCTCGCCACCCGCGACGACGTCCCCAGGGCCGTACGCACCCTCGCCGCCGCGTTCGCCGACT
ACCCCGCCACGCGCCACACCGTCGATCCGGACCGCCACATCGAGCGGGTCACCGAGCTGCAAGAACTCTT
CCTCACGCGCGTCGGGCTCGACATCGGCAAGGTGTGGGTCGCGGACGACGGCGCCGCGGTGGCGGTCTGG
ACCACGCCGGAGAGCGTCGAAGCGGGGGCGGTGTTCGCCGAGATCGGCCCGCGCATGGCCGAGTTGAGCG
GTTCCCGGCTGGCCGCGCAGCAACAGATGGAAGGCCTCCTGGCGCCGCACCGGCCCAAGGAGCCCGCGTG
GTTCCTGGCCACCGTCGGAGTCTCGCCCGACCACCAGGGCAAGGGTCTGGGCAGCGCCGTCGTGCTCCCC
GGAGTGGAGGCGGCCGAGCGCGCCGGGGTGCCCGCCTTCCTGGAGACCTCCGCGCCCCGCAACCTCCCCT
TCTACGAGCGGCTCGGCTTCACCGTCACCGCCGACGTCGAGGTGCCCGAAGGACCGCGCACCTGGTGCAT
GACCCGCAAGCCCGGTGCCTGAACGCGTTAAGTCGACAATCAACCTCTGGATTACAAAATTTGTGAAAGA
TTGACTGGTATTCTTAACTATGTTGCTCCTTTTACGCTATGTGGATACGCTGCTTTAATGCCTTTGTATC
ATGCTATTGCTTCCCGTATGGCTTTCATTTTCTCCTCCTTGTATAAATCCTGGTTGCTGTCTCTTTATGA
GGAGTTGTGGCCCGTTGTCAGGCAACGTGGCGTGGTGTGCACTGTGTTTGCTGACGCAACCCCCACTGGT
TGGGGCATTGCCACCACCTGTCAGCTCCTTTCCGGGACTTTCGCTTTCCCCCTCCCTATTGCCACGGCGG
AACTCATCGCCGCCTGCCTTGCCCGCTGCTGGACAGGGGCTCGGCTGTTGGGCACTGACAATTCCGTGGT
GTTGTCGGGGAAATCATCGTCCTTTCCTTGGCTGCTCGCCTGTGTTGCCACCTGGATTCTGCGCGGGACG
TCCTTCTGCTACGTCCCTTCGGCCCTCAATCCAGCGGACCTTCCTTCCCGCGGCCTGCTGCCGGCTCTGC
GGCCTCTTCCGCGTCTTCGCCTTCGCCCTCAGACGAGTCGGATCTCCCTTTGGGCCGCCTCCCCGCGTCG
ACTTTAAGACCAATGACTTACAAGGCAGCTGTAGATCTTAGCCACTTTTTAAAAGAAAAGGGGGGACTGG
AAGGGCTAATTCACTCCCAACGAAGACAAGATCTGCTTTTTGCTTGTACTGGGTCTCTCTGGTTAGACCA
GATCTGAGCCTGGGAGCTCTCTGGCTAACTAGGGAACCCACTGCTTAAGCCTCAATAAAGCTTGCCTTGA
GTGCTTCAAGTAGTGTGTGCCCGTCTGTTGTGTGACTCTGGTAACTAGAGATCCCTCAGACCCTTTTAGT
CAGTGTGGAAAATCTCTAGCAGTACGTATAGTAGTTCATGTCATCTTATTATTCAGTATTTATAACTTGC
AAAGAAATGAATATCAGAGAGTGAGAGGAACTTGTTTATTGCAGCTTATAATGGTTACAAATAAAGCAAT
AGCATCACAAATTTCACAAATAAAGCATTTTTTTCACTGCATTCTAGTTGTGGTTTGTCCAAACTCATCA
ATGTATCTTATCATGTCTGGCTCTAGCTATCCCGCCCCTAACTCCGCCCATCCCGCCCCTAACTCCGCCC
AGTTCCGCCCATTCTCCGCCCCATGGCTGACTAATTTTTTTTATTTATGCAGAGGCCGAGGCCGCCTCGG
CCTCTGAGCTATTCCAGAAGTAGTGAGGAGGCTTTTTTGGAGGCCTAGGGACGTACCCAATTCGCCCTAT
AGTGAGTCGTATTACGCGCGCTCACTGGCCGTCGTTTTACAACGTCGTGACTGGGAAAACCCTGGCGTTA
CCCAACTTAATCGCCTTGCAGCACATCCCCCTTTCGCCAGCTGGCGTAATAGCGAAGAGGCCCGCACCGA
TCGCCCTTCCCAACAGTTGCGCAGCCTGAATGGCGAATGGG
[124 nt withheld, positions 4942-5065]
C
[91 nt withheld, positions 5067-5157]
A
[49 nt withheld, positions 5159-5207]
CCTTTGACGTTGGAGTCCACGTTCTTT
[37 nt withheld, positions 5235-5271]
ACCCTATCTCGGTCTATTCTTTTGATTTATAAGGGATTTTGCCGATTTCGGCCTATTGGTTAAAAAATGA
GCTGATTTAACAAAAATTTAACGCGAATTTTAACAAAATATTAACGCTTACAATTTAGGTGGCACTTTTC
GGGGAAATGTGCGCGGAACCCCTATTTGTTTATTTTTCTAAATACATTCAAATATGTATCCGCTCATGAG
ACAATAACCCTGATAAATGCTTCAATAATATTGAAAAAGGAAGAGTATGAGTATTCAACATTTCCGTGTC
GCCCTTATTCCCTTTTTTGCGGCATTTTGCCTTCCTGTTTTTGCTCACCCAGAAACGCTGGTGAAAGTAA
AAGATGCTGAAGATCAGTTGGGTGCACGAGTGGGTTACATCGAACTGGATCTCAACAGCGGTAAGATCCT
TGAGAGTTTTCGCCCCGAAGAACGTTTTCCAATGATGAGCACTTTTAAAGTTCTGCTATGTGGCGCGGTA
TTATCCCGTATTGACGCCGGGCAAGAGCAACTCGGTCGCCGCATACACTATTCTCAGAATGACTTGGTTG
AGTACTCACCAGTCACAGAAAAGCATCTTACGGATGGCATGACAGTAAGAGAATTATGCAGTGCTGCCAT
AACCATGAGTGATAACACTGCGGCCAACTTACTTCTGACAACGATCGGAGGACCGAAGGAGCTAACCGCT
TTTTTGCACAACATGGGGGATCATGTAACTCGCCTTGATCGTTGGGAACCGGAGCTGAATGAAGCCATAC
CAAACGACGAGCGTGACACCACGATGCCTGTAGCAATGGCAACAACGTTGCGCAAACTATTAACTGGCGA
ACTACTTACTCTAGCTTCCCGGCAACAATTAATAGACTGGATGGAGGCGGATAAAGTTGCAGGACCACTT
CTGCGCTCGGCCCTTCCGGCTGGCTGGTTTATTGCTGATAAATCTGGAGCCGGTGAGCGTGGGTCTCGCG
GTATCATTGCAGCACTGGGGCCAGATGGTAAGCCCTCCCGTATCGTAGTTATCTACACGACGGGGAGTCA
GGCAACTATGGATGAACGAAATAGACAGATCGCTGAGATAGGTGCCTCACTGATTAAGCATTGGTAACTG
TCAGACCAAGTTTACTCATATATACTTTAGATTGATTTAAAACTTCATTTTTAATTTAAAAGGATCTAGG
TGAAGATCCTTTTTGATAATCTCATGACCAAAATCCCTTAACGTGAGTTTTCGTTCCACTGAGCGTCAGA
CCCCGTAGAAAAGATCAAAGGATCTTCTTGAGATCCTTTTTTTCTGCGCGTAATCTGCTGCTTGCAAACA
AAAAAACCACCGCTACCAGCGGTGGTTTGTTTGCCGGATCAAGAGCTACCAACTCTTTTTCCGAAGGTAA
CTGGCTTCAGCAGAGCGCAGATACCAAATACTGTTCTTCTAGTGTAGCCGTAGTTAGGCCACCACTTCAA
GAACTCTGTAGCACCGCCTACATACCTCGCTCTGCTAATCCTGTTACCAGTGGCTGCTGCCAGTGGCGAT
AAGTCGTGTCTTACCGGGTTGGACTCAAGACGATAGTTACCGGATAAGGCGCAGCGGTCGGGCTGAACGG
GGGGTTCGTGCACACAGCCCAGCTTGGAGCGAACGACCTACACCGAACTGAGATACCTACAGCGTGAGCT
ATGAGAAAGCGCCACGCTTCCCGAAGGGAGAAAGGCGGACAGGTATCCGGTAAGCGGCAGGGTCGGAACA
GGAGAGCGCACGAGGGAGCTTCCAGGGGGAAACGCCTGGTATCTTTATAGTCCTGTCGGGTTTCGCCACC
TCTGACTTGAGCGTCGATTTTTGTGATGCTCGTCAGGGGGGCGGAGCCTATGGAAAAACGCCAGCAACGC
GGCCTTTTTACGGTTCCTGGCCTTTTGCTGGCCTTTTGCTCACATGTTCTTTCCTGCGTTATCCCCTGAT
TCTGTGGATAACCGTATTACCGCCTTTGAGTGAGCTGATACCGCTCGCCGCAGCCGAACGACCGAGCGCA
G
Features (pLannotate 1.2.2; 28 found; start..end, strand, type, name):
      1..26      +  rep_origin     RSF ori (fragment): Plasmids containing the RSF 1030 origin of replication can be propagated in E. coli cells that contain additional plasmids with compatible origins.
     28..120     +  CDS            lacI (fragment): lac repressor; lacI; The lac repressor binds to the lac operator to inhibit transcription in E. coli. This inhibition can be relieved by adding lactose or isopropyl-β-D-thiogalactopyranoside (IPTG).
    133..154     +  protein_bind   CAP binding site: CAP binding activates transcription in the presence of cAMP. E. coli catabolite activator protein
    169..199     +  promoter       lac promoter: promoter for the E. coli lac operon
    207..223     +  protein_bind   lac operator: The lac repressor binds to the lac operator to inhibit transcription in E. coli. This inhibition can be relieved by adding lactose or isopropyl-β-D-thiogalactopyranoside (IPTG). lac repressor encoded by lacI
    268..286     +  promoter       T3 promoter: promoter for bacteriophage T3 RNA polymerase
    314..540     +  promoter       RSV promoter: Rous sarcoma virus enhancer/promoter
    541..721     +  LTR            5' LTR (truncated): truncated 5' long terminal repeat (LTR) from HIV-1
    768..893     +  misc_feature   HIV-1 Ψ: packaging signal of human immunodeficiency virus type 1
    877..1240    +  CDS            HIV-1 gag (fragment): gag protein from human immunodeficiency virus 1; gag
   1386..1619    +  misc_feature   RRE: The Rev response element (RRE) of HIV-1 allows for Rev-dependent mRNA export from the nucleus to the cytoplasm.
   1996..2022    +  CDS            Rev (fragment): human immunodeficiency virus 1 (HIV-1) Rev protein; rev; enhances nuclear export of unspliced and incompletely spliced viral mRNAs
   2026..2266    +  promoter       U6 promoter: RNA polymerase III promoter for human U6 snRNA
   2314..2381    +  misc_RNA       tracrRNA (fragment): trans-activating CRISPR RNA for the Streptococcus pyogenes CRISPR/Cas9 system
   2430..2547    +  misc_feature   cPPT/CTS: central polypurine tract and central termination sequence of HIV-1
   2616..2827    +  promoter       EF-1α core promoter: core promoter for human elongation factor EF-1α
   2853..3452    +  CDS            PuroR (fragment): puromycin N-acetyltransferase; pac from Streptomyces; confers resistance to puromycin
   3468..4056    +  misc_feature   WPRE: woodchuck hepatitis virus posttranscriptional regulatory element
   4107..4126    +  misc_feature   cPPT/CTS (fragment): central polypurine tract and central termination sequence of HIV-1
   4128..4361    +  LTR            3' LTR (ΔU3): self-inactivating 3' long terminal repeat (LTR) from HIV-1
   4439..4560    +  polyA_signal   SV40 poly(A) signal: SV40 polyadenylation signal
   4600..4735    +  rep_origin     SV40 ori: SV40 origin of replication
   4756..4774    -  promoter       T7 promoter: promoter for bacteriophage T7 RNA polymerase
   4782..4937    +  CDS            lacZα (fragment): LacZα fragment of β-galactosidase; lacZ fragment
   4942..5370    +  rep_origin     f1 ori (sequence partly withheld): f1 bacteriophage origin of replication; arrow indicates direction of (+) strand synthesis
   5423..5527    +  promoter       AmpR promoter: bla
   5528..6388    +  CDS            AmpR: β-lactamase; bla; confers resistance to ampicillin, carbenicillin, and related antibiotics
   6559..7147    +  rep_origin     ori: high-copy-number ColE1/pMB1/pBR322/pUC origin of replication
