[The description below was written by a language model from this plasmid's Addgene catalogue record and pLannotate feature annotations shown in this document.]
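Description:
PPP2R5E C1.5 gRNA is a third-generation lentiviral CRISPR guide plasmid built on the pLenti-sgRNA backbone and designed to express a single guide RNA against human PPP2R5E. The guide was inserted between two BsmBI sites, both destroyed during cloning, placing it directly downstream of the human U6 RNA polymerase III promoter and upstream of the Streptococcus pyogenes tracrRNA-derived scaffold, so that a complete sgRNA is transcribed. The plasmid carries no Cas9, which must therefore be supplied separately in the target cells. A second cassette uses the EF-1α core promoter to drive puromycin N-acetyltransferase, followed by a WPRE to enhance transcript expression, allowing puromycin selection of transduced mammalian cells.

The viral framework has the typical third-generation arrangement. An RSV promoter replaces the U3 region of a truncated HIV-1 5' LTR, making genomic RNA production Tat-independent. It is followed by the Ψ packaging signal with a gag fragment, the RRE for Rev-dependent nuclear export, a cPPT/CTS, and a self-inactivating ΔU3 3' LTR. An SV40 poly(A) signal and SV40 origin lie outside the 3' LTR. In bacteria the plasmid replicates from a high-copy ColE1/pUC-type origin and is selected with ampicillin through β-lactamase; an f1 origin and remnants of lac and phage promoter elements are also annotated. The sequenced record is 7,302 nt, shorter than the 9,151 bp listed for the empty backbone, a difference the record does not explain. The construct belongs to a guide series used to generate human cell-cycle gene knockout cell lines in a large-scale analysis of p53-dependent responses to cell-cycle defects.
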