Addgene plasmid #90855: PPP2R5E C1.5 gRNA
Purpose: 3rd generation lentiviral gRNA plasmid targeting human PPP2R5E
Depositing lab: Iain Cheeseman. Depositing organization: Whitehead Institute for Biomedical Research. Publication: Large-Scale Analysis of CRISPR/Cas9 Cell-Cycle Knockouts Reveals the Diversity of p53-Dependent Responses to Cell-Cycle Defects. McKinley KL, Cheeseman IM. Dev Cell. 2017 Feb 27;40(4):405-420.e2. doi: 10.1016/j.devcel.2017.01.012. Epub 2017 Feb 16. PubMed 28216383.
Backbone
  Vector backbone: pLenti-sgRNA
  Backbone manufacturer: Eric Lander & David Sabatini labs (Addgene plasmid #71409)
  Backbone size w/o insert (bp): 9151
  Vector type: Lentiviral, CRISPR
  Selectable markers: Puromycin
Growth in bacteria
  Bacterial resistance: Ampicillin, 100 μg/mL
  Growth temperature: 37°C
  Growth strain: NEB Stable
  Copy number: Unknown
Gene/Insert
  Gene/Insert name: PPP2R5E (Guide Designation C1.5) (alt name: pKMKO series)
  gRNA/shRNA sequence: CACCgGGCAGAGGTGTTAACTCAAT
  Species: H. sapiens (human)
  Promoter: U6
  Cloning method: Restriction Enzyme; 5′ cloning site BsmBI (destroyed during cloning); 3′ cloning site BsmBI (destroyed during cloning)
  Sequencing primers: 5′ hU6-F (5'-GAGGGCCTATTTCCCATGATT-3'); 3′ EF1a-R (5'-CACGGCGACTACTGCACTTA-3')
Terms and licenses: Academic/Nonprofit Terms; Industry Terms: Not Available to Industry
Depositor comments: Please note that gRNA target sequence listed is not strictly the 20nt spacer sequence, but also contains the 5' BsmBI overhang. For more information about knockout human cell lines generated using this plasmid, please see http://cellcycleknockouts.wi.mit.edu/ .
How to cite: PPP2R5E C1.5 gRNA was a gift from Iain Cheeseman (Addgene plasmid # 90855 ; http://n2t.net/addgene:90855 ; RRID:Addgene_90855)
